>Addgene plasmid #128533 | pMJA158 | addgene full sequence | sequence record 251726 | Addgene NGS Result
GATCTAACATCCAAAGACGAAAGGTTGAATGAAACCTTTTTGCCATCCGACATCCACAGGTCCATTCTCA
CACATAAGTGCCAAACGCAACAGGAGGGGATACACTAGCAGCAGACCGTTGCAAACGCAGGACCTCCACT
CCTCTTCTCCTCAACACCCACTTTTGCCATCGAAAAACCAGCCCAGTTATTGGGCTTGATTGGAGCTCGC
TCATTCCAATTCCTTCTATTAGGCTACTAACACCATGACTTTATTAGCCTGTCTATCCTGGCCCCCCTGG
CGAGGTTCATGTTTGTTTATTTCCGAATGCAACAAGCTCCGCATTACACCCGAACATCACTCCAGATGAG
GGCTTTCTGAGTGTGGGGTCAAATAGTTTCATGTTCCCCAAATGGCCCAAAACTGACAGTTTAAACGCTG
TCTTGGAACCTAATATGACAAAAGCGTGATCTCATCCAAGATGAACTAAGTTTGGTTCGTTGAAATGCTA
ACGGCCAGTTGGTCAAAAAGAAACTTCCAAAAGTCGGCATACCGTTTGTCTTGTTTGGTATTGATTGACG
AATGCTCAAAAATAATCTCATTAATGCTTAGCGCAGTCTCTCTATCGCTTCTGAACCCCGGTGCACCTGT
GCCGAAACGCAAATGGGGAAACACCCGCTTTTTGGATGATTATGCATTGTCTCCACATTGTATGCTTCCA
AGATTCTGGTGGGAATACTGCTGATAGCCTAACGTTCATGATCAAAATTTAACTGTTCTAACCCCTACTT
GACAGCAATATATAAACAGAAGGAAGCTGCCCTGTCTTAAACCTTTTTTTTTATCATCATTATTAGCTTA
CTTTCATAATTGCGACTGGTTCCAATTGACAAGCTTTTGATTTTAACGACTTTTAACGACAACTTGAGAA
GATCAAAAAACAACTAATTATTCGAAGGATCCAAACGATGAGATTTCCTTCAATTTTTACTGCAGTTTTA
TTCGCAGCATCCTCCGCATTAGCTGCTCCAGTCAACACTACAACAGAAGATGAAACGGCACAAATTCCGG
CTGAAGCTGTCATCGGTTACTCAGATTTAGAAGGGGATTTCGATGTTGCTGTTTTGCCATTTTCCAACAG
CACAAATAACGGGTTATTGTTTATAAATACTACTATTGCCAGCATTGCTGCTAAAGAAGAAGGGGTATCT
CTCGAGAAAAGAGAGGCTGAAGCTCAGGAGGAGTGTCGCGAGCAGATGCAGAGACAGCAGATGCTCAGCC
ACTGCCGGATGTATATGAGACAGCAGATGGAGGAGAGCACGTACCAGACCATGCCCAGGCGGGGAATGGA
GCCGCATATGAGCGAGTGCTGCGAGCAGCTGGAGGGGATGGACGAGAGCTGCAGAGCCGAAGGCTTAAGG
ATGATGATGAGGATGATGCAACAGAAGGAGATGCAACCCCGAGGGGAGCAGATGCGAAGGATGATGAGGC
TGGCCGAGAATATCCCTTCCCGCTGCAACCTCAGTCCCATGAGATGCCCCATGGGTGGCTCCATTGCCGG
GTTCTGAGAATTCCCTAGGGCGGCCGCGAATTAATTCGCCTTAGACATGACTGTTCCTCAGTTCAAGTTG
GGCACTTACGAGAAGACCGGTCTTGCTAGATTCTAATCAAGAGGATGTCAGAATGCCATTTGCCTGAGAG
ATGCAGGCTTCATTTTTGATACTTTTTTATTTGTAACCTATATAGTATAGGATTTTTTTTGTCATTTTGT
TTCTTCTCGTACGAGCTTGCTCCTGATCAGCCTATCTCGCAGCTGATGAATATCTTGTGGTAGGGGTTTG
GGAAAATCATTCGAGTTTGATGTTTTTCTTGGTATTTCCCACTCCTCTTCAGAGTACAGAAGATTAAGTG
AGACGTTCGTTTGTGCAAGCTTATCGATAAGCTTTAATGCGGTAGTTTATCACAGTTAAATTGCTAACGC
AGTCAGGCACCGTGTATGAAATCTAACAATGCGCTCATCGTCATCCTCGGCACCGTCACCCTGGATGCTG
TAGGCATAGGCTTGGTTATGCCGGTACTGCCGGGCCTCTTGCGGGATATCGTCCATTCCGACAGCATCGC
CAGTCACTATGGCGTGCTGCTAGCGCTATATGCGTTGATGCAATTTCTATGCGCACCCGTTCTCGGAGCA
CTGTCCGACCGCTTTGGCCGCCGCCCAGTCCTGCTCGCTTCGCTACTTGGAGCCACTATCGACTACGCGA
TCATGGCGACCACACCCGTCCTGTGGATCTATCGAATCTAAATGTAAGTTAAAATCTCTAAATAATTAAA
TAAGTCCCAGTTTCTCCATACGAACCTTAACAGCATTGCGGTGAGCATCTAGACCTTCAACAGCAGCCAG
ATCCATCACTGCTTGGCCAATATGTTTCAGTCCCTCAGGAGTTACGTCTTGTGAAGTGATGAACTTCTGG
AAGGTTGCAGTGTTAACTCCGCTGTATTGACGGGCATATCCGTACGTTGGCAAAGTGTGGTTGGTACCGG
AGGAGTAATCTCCACAACTCTCTGGAGAGTAGGCACCAACAAACACAGATCCAGCGTGTTGTACTTGATC
AACATAAGAAGAAGCATTCTCGATTTGCAGGATCAAGTGTTCAGGAGCGTACTGATTGGACATTTCCAAA
GCCTGCTCGTAGGTTGCAACCGATAGGGTTGTAGAGTGTGCAATACACTTGCGTACAATTTCAACCCTTG
GCAACTGCACAGCTTGGTTGTGAACAGCATCTTCAATTCTGGCAAGCTCCTTGTCTGTCATATCGACAGC
CAACAGAATCACCTGGGAATCAATACCATGTTCAGCTTGAGACAGAAGGTCTGAGGCAACGAAATCTGGA
TCAGCGTATTTATCAGCAATAACTAGAACTTCAGAAGGCCCAGCAGGCATGTCAATACTACACAGGGCTG
ATGTGTCATTTTGAACCATCATCTTGGCAGCAGTAACGAACTGGTTTCCTGGACCAAATATTTTGTCACA
CTTAGGAACAGTTTCTGTTCCGTAAGCCATAGCAGCTACTGCCTGGGCGCCTCCTGCTAGCACGATACAC
TTAGCACCAACCTTGTGGGCAACGTAGATGACTTCTGGGGTAAGGGTACCATCCTTCTTAGGTGGAGATG
CAAAAACAATTTCTTTGCAACCAGCAACTTTGGCAGGAACACCCAGCATCAGGGAAGTGGAAGGCAGAAT
TGCGGTTCCACCAGGAATATAGAGGCCAACTTTCTCAATAGGTCTTGCAAAACGAGAGCAGACTACACCA
GGGCAAGTCTCAACTTGCAACGTCTCCGTTAGTTGAGCTTCATGGAATTTCCTGACGTTATCTATAGAGA
GATCAATGGCTCTCTTAACGTTATCTGGCAATTGCATAAGTTCCTCTGGGAAAGGAGCTTCTAACACAGG
TGTCTTCAAAGCGACTCCATCAAACTTGGCAGTTAGTTCTAAAAGGGCTTTGTCACCATTTTGACGAACA
TTGTCGACAATTGGTTTGACTAATTCCATAATCTGTTCCGTTTTCTGGATAGGACGACGAAGGGCATCTT
CAATTTCTTGTGAGGAGGCCTTAGAAACGTCAATTTTGCACAATTCAATACGACCTTCAGAAGGGACTTC
TTTAGGTTTGGATTCTTCTTTAGGTTGTTCCTTGGTGTATCCTGGCTTGGCATCTCCTTTCCTTCTAGTG
ACCTTTAGGGACTTCATATCCAGGTTTCTCTCCACCTCGTCCAACGTCACACCGTACTTGGCACATCTAA
CTAATGCAAAATAAAATAAGTCAGCACATTCCCAGGCTATATCTTCCTTGGATTTAGCTTCTGCAAGTTC
ATCAGCTTCCTCCCTAATTTTAGCGTTCAACAAAACTTCGTCGTCAAATAACCGTTTGGTATAAGAACCT
TCTGGAGCATTGCTCTTACGATCCCACAAGGTGGCTTCCATGGCTCTAAGACCCTTTGATTGGCCAAAAC
AGGAAGTGCGTTCCAAGTGACAGAAACCAACACCTGTTTGTTCAACCACAAATTTCAAGCAGTCTCCATC
ACAATCCAATTCGATACCCAGCAACTTTTGAGTTGCTCCAGATGTAGCACCTTTATACCACAAACCGTGA
CGACGAGATTGGTAGACTCCAGTTTGTGTCCTTATAGCCTCCGGAATAGACTTTTTGGACGAGTACACCA
GGCCCAACGAGTAATTAGAAGAGTCAGCCACCAAAGTAGTGAATAGACCATCGGGGCGGTCAGTAGTCAA
AGACGCCAACAAAATTTCACTGACAGGGAACTTTTTGACATCTTCAGAAAGTTCGTATTCAGTAGTCAAT
TGCCGAGCATCAATAATGGGGATTATACCAGAAGCAACAGTGGAAGTCACATCTACCAACTTTGCGGTCT
CAGAAAAAGCATAAACAGTTCTACTACCGCCATTAGTGAAACTTTTCAAATCGCCCAGTGGAGAAGAAAA
AGGCACAGCGATACTAGCATTAGCGGGCAAGGATGCAACTTTATCAACCAGGGTCCTATAGATAACCCTA
GCGCCTGGGATCATCCTTTGGACAACTCTTTCTGCCAAATCTAGGTCCAAAATCACTTCATTGATACCAT
TATTGTACAACTTGAGCAAGTTGTCGATCAGCTCCTCAAATTGGTCCTCTGTAACGGATGACTCAACTTG
CACATTAACTTGAAGCTCAGTCGATTGAGTGAACTTGATCAGGTTGTGCAGCTGGTCAGCAGCATAGGGA
AACACGGCTTTTCCTACCAAACTCAAGGAATTATCAAACTCTGCAACACTTGCGTATGCAGGTAGCAAGG
GAAATGTCATACTTGAAGTCGGACAGTGAGTGTAGTCTTGAGAAATTCTGAAGCCGTATTTTTATTATCA
GTGAGTCAGTCATCAGGAGATCCTCTACGCCGGACGCATCGTGGCCGGCATCACCGGCGCCACAGGTGCG
GTTGCTGGCGCCTATATCGCCGACATCACCGATGGGGAAGATCGGGCTCGCCACTTCGGGCTCATGAGCG
CTTGTTTCGGCGTGGGTATGGTGGCAGGCCCCGTGGCCGGGGGACTGTTGGGCGCCATCTCCTTGCATGC
ACCATTCCTTGCGGCGGCGGTGCTCAACGGCCTCAACCTACTACTGGGCTGCTTCCTAATGCAGGAGTCG
CATAAGGGAGAGCGTCGAGTATCTATGATTGGAAGTATGGGAATGGTGATACCCGCATTCTTCAGTGTCT
TGAGGTCTCCTATCAGATTATGCCCAACTAAAGCAACCGGAGGAGGAGATTTCATGGTAAATTTCTCTGA
CTTTTGGTCATCAGTAGACTCGAACTGTGAGACTATCTCGGTTATGACAGCAGAAATGTCCTTCTTGGAG
ACAGTAAATGAAGTCCCACCAATAAAGAAATCCTTGTTATCAGGAACAAACTTCTTGTTTCGAACTTTTT
CGGTGCCTTGAACTATAAAATGTAGAGTGGATATGTCGGGTAGGAATGGAGCGGGCAAATGCTTACCTTC
TGGACCTTCAAGAGGTATGTAGGGTTTGTAGATACTGATGCCAACTTCAGTGACAACGTTGCTATTTCGT
TCAAACCATTCCGAATCCAGAGAAATCAAAGTTGTTTGTCTACTATTGATCCAAGCCAGTGCGGTCTTGA
AACTGACAATAGTGTGCTCGTGTTTTGAGGTCATCTTTGTATGAATAAATCTAGTCTTTGATCTAAATAA
TCTTGACGAGCCAGACGATAATACCAATCTAAACTCTTTAAACGTTAAAGGACAAGTATGTCTGCCTGTA
TTAAACCCCAAATCAGCTCGTAGTCTGATCCTCATCAACTTGAGGGGCACTATCTTGTTTTAGAGAAATT
TGCGGAGATGCGATATCGAGAAAAAGGTACGCTGATTTTAAACGTGAAATTTATCTCAAGATCTGCTGCC
TCGCGCGTTTCGGTGATGACGGTGAAAACCTCTGACACATGCAGCTCCCGGAGACGGTCACAGCTTGTCT
GTAAGCGGATGCCGGGAGCAGACAAGCCCGTCAGGGCGCGTCAGCGGGTGTTGGCGGGTGTCGGGGCGCA
GCCATGACCCAGTCACGTAGCGATAGCGGAGTGTATACTGGCTTAACTATGCGGCATCAGAGCAGATTGT
ACTGAGAGTGCACCATATGCGGTGTGAAATACCGCACAGATGCGTAAGGAGAAAATACCGCATCAGGCGC
TCTTCCGCTTCCTCGCTCACTGACTCGCTGCGCTCGGTCGTTCGGCTGCGGCGAGCGGTATCAGCTCACT
CAAAGGCGGTAATACGGTTATCCACAGAATCAGGGGATAACGCAGGAAAGAACATGTGAGCAAAAGGCCA
GCAAAAGGCCAGGAACCGTAAAAAGGCCGCGTTGCTGGCGTTTTTCCATAGGCTCCGCCCCCCTGACGAG
CATCACAAAAATCGACGCTCAAGTCAGAGGTGGCGAAACCCGACAGGACTATAAAGATACCAGGCGTTTC
CCCCTGGAAGCTCCCTCGTGCGCTCTCCTGTTCCGACCCTGCCGCTTACCGGATACCTGTCCGCCTTTCT
CCCTTCGGGAAGCGTGGCGCTTTCTCATAGCTCACGCTGTAGGTATCTCAGTTCGGTGTAGGTCGTTCGC
TCCAAGCTGGGCTGTGTGCACGAACCCCCCGTTCAGCCCGACCGCTGCGCCTTATCCGGTAACTATCGTC
TTGAGTCCAACCCGGTAAGACACGACTTATCGCCACTGGCAGCAGCCACTGGTAACAGGATTAGCAGAGC
GAGGTATGTAGGCGGTGCTACAGAGTTCTTGAAGTGGTGGCCTAACTACGGCTACACTAGAAGGACAGTA
TTTGGTATCTGCGCTCTGCTGAAGCCAGTTACCTTCGGAAAAAGAGTTGGTAGCTCTTGATCCGGCAAAC
AAACCACCGCTGGTAGCGGTGGTTTTTTTGTTTGCAAGCAGCAGATTACGCGCAGAAAAAAAGGATCTCA
AGAAGATCCTTTGATCTTTTCTACGGGGTCTGACGCTCAGTGGAACGAAAACTCACGTTAAGGGATTTTG
GTCATGAGATTATCAAAAAGGATCTTCACCTAGATCCTTTTAAATTAAAAATGAAGTTTTAAATCAATCT
AAAGTATATATGAGTAAACTTGGTCTGACAGTTACCAATGCTTAATCAGTGAGGCACCTATCTCAGCGAT
CTGTCTATTTCGTTCATCCATAGTTGCCTGACTCCCCGTCGTGTAGATAACTACGATACGGGAGGGCTTA
CCATCTGGCCCCAGTGCTGCAATGATACCGCGAGACCCACGCTCACCGGCTCCAGATTTATCAGCAATAA
ACCAGCCAGCCGGAAGGGCCGAGCGCAGAAGTGGTCCTGCAACTTTATCCGCCTCCATCCAGTCTATTAA
TTGTTGCCGGGAAGCTAGAGTAAGTAGTTCGCCAGTTAATAGTTTGCGCAACGTTGTTGCCATTGCTGCA
GGCATCGTGGTGTCACGCTCGTCGTTTGGTATGGCTTCATTCAGCTCCGGTTCCCAACGATCAAGGCGAG
TTACATGATCCCCCATGTTGTGCAAAAAAGCGGTTAGCTCCTTCGGTCCTCCGATCGTTGTCAGAAGTAA
GTTGGCCGCAGTGTTATCACTCATGGTTATGGCAGCACTGCATAATTCTCTTACTGTCATGCCATCCGTA
AGATGCTTTTCTGTGACTGGTGAGTACTCAACCAAGTCATTCTGAGAATAGTGTATGCGGCGACCGAGTT
GCTCTTGCCCGGCGTCAACACGGGATAATACCGCGCCACATAGCAGAACTTTAAAAGTGCTCATCATTGG
AAAACGTTCTTCGGGGCGAAAACTCTCAAGGATCTTACCGCTGTTGAGATCCAGTTCGATGTAACCCACT
CGTGCACCCAACTGATCTTCAGCATCTTTTACTTTCACCAGCGTTTCTGGGTGAGCAAAAACAGGAAGGC
AAAATGCCGCAAAAAAGGGAATAAGGGCGACACGGAAATGTTGAATACTCATACTCTTCCTTTTTCAATA
TTATTGAAGCATTTATCAGGGTTATTGTCTCATGAGCGGATACATATTTGAATGTATTTAGAAAAATAAA
CAAATAGGGGTTCCGCGCACATTTCCCCGAAAAGTGCCACCTGACGTCTAAGAAACCATTATTATCATGA
CATTAACCTATAAAAATAGGCGTATCACGAGGCCCTTTCGTCTTCAAGAATTAATTCTCATGTTTGACAG
CTTATCATCGATAAGCTGACTCATGTTGGTATTGTGAAATAGACGCAGATCGGGAACACTGAAAAATAAC
AGTTATTATTCGA
Features (pLannotate 1.2.2; 15 found; start..end, strand, type, name):
      1..936     +  promoter       AOX1 promoter: Pichia pastoris AOX1; inducible promoter, regulated by methanol
    948..1214    +  CDS            α-factor secretion signal: N-terminal secretion signal from S. cerevisiae alpha-factor; MFα1; Cleavage by the Kex2 protease occurs after the dibasic KR sequence. The EA dipeptides are then removed by dipeptidyl aminopeptidase A.
   1203..1544    +  CDS            BE2S1 (fragment): 2SS1_BEREX - Experimental evidence at protein level: Swiss-Prot protein existence level 1. This is a 2S seed storage protein. From Bertholletia excelsa (Brazil nut).
   1578..1643    +  CDS            AOX1 (fragment): ALOX1_KOMPC - Experimental evidence at protein level: Swiss-Prot protein existence level 1. Major isoform of alcohol oxidase, which catalyzes the oxidation of methanol to formaldehyde and hydrogen peroxide, the first step in the methanol utilization pathway of methylotrophic yeasts. From Komagataella phaffii (strain ATCC 76273 / CBS 7435 / CECT 11047 / NRRL Y-11430 / Wegner 21-1) (Yeast) (Pichia pastoris).
   1647..1893    +  terminator     AOX1 terminator: Pichia pastoris AOX1; transcription terminator for AOX1
   1976..2269    +  CDS            TcR (fragment): tetracycline efflux protein; tet; confers resistance to tetracycline
   2306..4840    -  CDS            PpHIS4: multifunctional enzyme, required for histidine biosynthesis; Pichia pastoris HIS4; auxotrophic marker for Pichia pastoris
   4919..5198    +  CDS            TcR (fragment): tetracycline efflux protein; tet; confers resistance to tetracycline
   5195..5943    +  misc_feature   AOX1 3' fragment: region downstream of Pichia pastoris AOX1 gene
   5945..5985    +  CDS            rop (fragment): Rop protein, which maintains plasmids at low copy number; rop
   6087..6227    +  misc_feature   bom: basis of mobility region from pBR322
   6413..7001    -  rep_origin     ori: high-copy-number ColE1/pMB1/pBR322/pUC origin of replication
   7172..8032    -  CDS            AmpR: β-lactamase; bla; confers resistance to ampicillin, carbenicillin, and related antibiotics
   8033..8137    -  promoter       AmpR promoter: bla
   8254..8277    +  promoter       tet promoter (fragment): E. coli promoter for tetracycline efflux protein gene
