[The description below was written by a language model from this plasmid's Addgene catalogue record and pLannotate feature annotations shown in this document.]
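Description:
pMJA158 is a yeast expression plasmid built on the pPIC9 backbone for producing a mutant form of Ber e 1, the 2S seed storage protein (2S albumin) of Brazil nut (Bertholletia excelsa), as a secreted protein in Pichia pastoris. The sequenced construct is about 8.3 kb. It is propagated in E. coli through a ColE1/pMB1-type origin with ampicillin resistance (bla under its own promoter). The backbone also retains pBR322-derived remnants, including the bom site and non-functional fragments of rop, the tetracycline resistance gene and its promoter. Selection in Pichia relies on the P. pastoris HIS4 gene, which complements histidine auxotrophy in his4 host strains.

The roughly 333 bp Ber e 1 insert was cloned between XhoI and EcoRI sites, both preserved, placing it in frame directly downstream of the S. cerevisiae α-factor secretion signal. This prepro leader directs the fusion into the secretory pathway. Kex2 cleaves after the dibasic KR motif, and the EA dipeptides are then trimmed, releasing the mature protein into the culture medium. Transcription is driven by the methanol-inducible AOX1 promoter and ended by the AOX1 terminator. Together with the AOX1 promoter, a separate AOX1 3' fragment downstream of HIS4 provides homology for integrating the cassette into the Pichia genome at the AOX1 locus, as is usual for pPIC9-type vectors, which have no yeast replication origin annotated. According to the depositor, the encoded protein carries a C50A substitution, replacing a cysteine with alanine. The record does not state the specific experimental aim beyond expressing this secreted mutant in Pichia.
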