Addgene plasmid #128533: pMJA158
Purpose: Expresses mutant Ber e 1 in Pichia
Depositing lab: Marcos Alcocer. Depositing organization: University of Nottingham.
Backbone
  Vector backbone: pPIC9
  Backbone manufacturer: Invitrogen
  Backbone size w/o insert (bp): 8016
  Vector type: Yeast Expression
  Selectable markers: HIS4
Growth in bacteria
  Bacterial resistance: Ampicillin, 100 μg/mL
  Growth temperature: 37°C
  Growth strain: DH5alpha
  Copy number: Unknown
Gene/Insert
  Gene/Insert name: mutant Ber e 1 (alt name: M80400)
  Species: Bertholletia excelsa
  Insert size (bp): 333
  Promoter: AOX1
  Cloning method: Restriction Enzyme; 5′ cloning site XhoI (not destroyed); 3′ cloning site EcoRI (not destroyed)
  Sequencing primers: 5′ CGACTGGTTCCAATTGACAAGCTTT; 3′ TGCATCTCTCAGGCAAATGGCA
Terms and licenses: Academic/Nonprofit Terms; Industry Terms: Not Available to Industry
Depositor comments: secreted Ber e 1 from Brazil nut mutant C50A
How to cite: pMJA158 was a gift from Marcos Alcocer (Addgene plasmid # 128533 ; http://n2t.net/addgene:128533 ; RRID:Addgene_128533)
