>Addgene plasmid #128533 | pMJA158 | depositor partial sequence | sequence record 246378 | Ber e 1 gene
GAGGCTGAAGCTCAGGAGGAGTGTCGCGAGCAGATGCAGAGACAGCAGATGCTCAGCCACTGCCGGATGT
ATATGAGACAGCAGATGGAGGAGAGCACGTACCAGACCATGCCCAGGCGGGGAATGGAGCCGCATATGAG
CGAGTGCGCCGAGCAGCTGGAGGGGATGGACGAGAGCTGCAGATGCGAAGGCTTAAGGATGATGATGAGG
ATGATGCAACAGAAGGAGATGCAACCCCGAGGGGAGCAGATGCGAAGGATGATGAGGCTGGCCGAGAATA
TCCCTTCCCGCTGCAACCTCAGTCCCATGAGATGCCCCATGGGTGGCTCCATTGCCGGGTTCTGA
